>Addgene plasmid #12212 | pCMV6M-Pak1 L107F | addgene full sequence | sequence record 197053 | Addgene NGS Result
GACATTGATTATTGACTAGTTATTAATAGTAATCAATTACGGGGTCATTAGTTCATAGCCCATATATGGA
GTTCCGCGTTACATAACTTACGGTAAATGGCCCGCCTGGCTGACCGCCCAACGACCCCCGCCCATTGACG
TCAATAATGACGTATGTTCCCATAGTAACGCCAATAGGGACTTTCCATTGACGTCAATGGGTGGAGTATT
TACGGTAAACTGCCCACTTGGCAGTACATCAAGTGTATCATATGCCAAGTCCGCCCCCTATTGACGTCAA
TGACGGTAAATGGCCCGCCTGGCATTATGCCCAGTACATGACCTTACGGGACTTTCCTACTTGGCAGTAC
ATCTACGTATTAGTCATCGCTATTACCATGGTGATGCGGTTTTGGCAGTACACCAATGGGCGTGGATAGC
GGTTTGACTCACGGGGATTTCCAAGTCTCCACCCCATTGACGTCAATGGGAGTTTGTTTTGGCACCAAAA
TCAACGGGACTTTCCAAAATGTCGTAATAACCCCGCCCCGTTGACGCAAATGGGCGGTAGGCGTGTACGG
TGGGAGGTCTATATAAGCAGAGCTCGTTTAGTGAACCGTCAGAATTAATTCAGATCTGCTAGCACGCGTA
TCGATAAGCTTGCATGCCTGCAGGTCGACATGGAACAGAAACTCATCTCTGAAGAGGATCTGTCTAGAGG
ATCCATGTCAAATAACGGCCTAGACATTCAAGACAAACCCCCAGCCCCTCCGATGAGAAATACCAGCACT
ATGATTGGAGCCGGCAGCAAAGATGCTGGAACCCTAAACCATGGTTCTAAACCTCTGCCTCCAAACCCAG
AGGAGAAGAAAAAGAAGGACCGATTTTACCGATCCATTTTACCTGGAGATAAAACAAATAAAAAGAAAGA
GAAAGAGCGGCCAGAGATTTCTCTCCCTTCAGATTTTGAACACACAATTCATGTCGGTTTTGATGCTGTC
ACAGGGGAGTTTACGGGAATGCCAGAGCAGTGGGCACGCTTGTTTCAGACATCAAATATCACTAAGTCGG
AGCAGAAGAAAAACCCGCAGGCTGTTCTGGATGTGTTGGAGTTTTACAACTCGAAGAAGACATCCAACAG
CCAGAAATACATGAGCTTTACAGATAAGTCAGCTGAGGATTACAATTCTTCTAATGCCTTGAATGTGAAG
GCTGTGTCTGAGACTCCTGCAGTGCCACCAGTTTCAGAAGATGAGGATGATGATGATGATGATGCTACCC
CACCACCAGTGATTGCTCCACGCCCAGAGCACACAAAATCTGTATACACACGGTCTGTGATTGAACCACT
TCCTGTCACTCCAACTCGGGACGTGGCTACATCTCCCATTTCACCTACTGAAAATAACACCACTCCACCA
GATGCTTTGACCCGGAATACTGAGAAGCAGAAGAAGAAGCCTAAAATGTCTGATGAGGAGATCTTGGAGA
AATTACGAAGCATAGTGAGTGTGGGCGATCCTAAGAAGAAATATACACGGTTTGAGAAGATTGGACAAGG
TGCTTCAGGCACCGTGTACACAGCAATGGATGTGGCCACAGGACAGGAGGTGGCCATTAAGCAGATGAAT
CTTCAGCAGCAGCCCAAGAAAGAGCTGATTATTAATGAGATCCTGGTCATGAGGGAAAACAAGAACCCAA
ACATTGTGAATTACTTGGACAGTTACCTCGTGGGAGATGAGCTGTGGGTTGTTATGGAATACTTGGCTGG
AGGCTCCTTGACAGATGTGGTGACAGAAACTTGCATGGATGAAGGCCAAATTGCAGCTGTGTGCCGTGAG
TGTCTGCAGGCTCTGGAGTTCTTGCATTCGAACCAGGTCATTCACAGAGACATCAAGAGTGACAATATTC
TGTTGGGAATGGATAGCTCTGTCAAGCTAACTGACTTTGGATTCTGTGCACAGATAACCCCAGAGCAGAG
CAAACGGAGCACCATGGTAGGAACCCCATACTGGATGGCACCAGAGGTTGTGACACGAAAGGCCTATGGG
CCCAAGGTTGACATCTGGTCCCTGGGCATCATGGCCATCGAAATGATTGAAGGGGAGCCTCCATACCTCA
ATGAAAACCCTCTGAGAGCCTTGTACCTCATTGCCACCAATGGGACCCCAGAACTTCAGAACCCAGAGAA
GCTGTCAGCTATCTTCCGGGACTTTCTGAACCGCTGTCTCGAGATGGATGTGGAGAAGAGAGGTTCAGCT
AAAGAGCTGATACAGCATCAATTCCTGAAGATTGCCAAGCCCCTCTCCAGCCTCACTCCACTGATTGCTG
CAGCTAAGGAGGCAACAAAGAACAATCACTAAAACCACACTCACCCCAGCCTCATTGTGCCAAGCCTTCT
GTGAGATAAATGCACATTTCAGAAATTCCAACTCCTGATGCCCTCTTCTCCTTGCCTTGCTTCTCCCATT
TCCTGATCTAGCACTCCTCAAGACTTTGATCCTTGGAAACCGTGTGTCCAGCATTGAAGAGAACTGCAAC
TGAATGACTAATCAGATGATGGCCATTTCTAAATAAGGAATTTCCTCCCAATTCATGGATATGAGGGTGG
TTTATGATTAAGGGTTTATATAAATAAATGTTTCTAGTCTTCCGGGCCTTCGTGGCCTCGAGGAATTCCG
TGGCATCCCTGTGACCCCTCCCCAGTGCCTCTCCTGGCCCTGGAAGTTGCCACTCCAGTGCCCACCAGCC
TTGTCCTAATAAAATTAAGTTGCATCATTTTGTCTGACTAGGTGTCCTTCTATAATATTATGGGGTGGAG
GGGGGTGGTATGGAGCAAGGGGCAAGTTGGGAAGACAACCTGTAGGGCCTGCGGGGTCTATTGGGAACCA
AGCTGGAGTGCAGTGGCACAATCTTGGCTCACTGCAATCTCCGCCTCCTGGGTTCAAGCGATTCTCCTGC
CTCAGCCTCCCGAGTTGTTGGGATTCCAGGCATGCATGACCAGGCTCAGCTAATTTTTGTTTTTTTGGTA
GAGACGGGGTTTCACCATATTGGCCAGGCTGGTCTCCAACTCCTAATCTCAGGTGATCTACCCACCTTGG
CCTCCCAAATTGCTGGGATTACAGGCGTGAACCACTGCTCCCTTCCCTGTCCTTCTGATTTTAAAATAAC
TATACCAGCAGGAGGACGTCCAGACACAGCATAGGCTACCTGGCCATGCCCAACCGGTGGGACATTTGAG
TTGCTTGCTTGGCACTGTCCTCTCATGCGTTGGGTCCACTCAGTAGATGCCTGTTGAATTGGGTACGCGG
CCAGCTTGGCTGTGGAATGTGTGTCAGTTAGGGTGTGGAAAGTCCCCAGGCTCCCCAGCAGGCAGAAGTA
TGCAAAGCATGCATCTCAATTAGTCAGCAACCAGGTGTGGAAAGTCCCCAGGCTCCCCAGCAGGCAGAAG
TATGCAAAGCATGCATCTCAATTAGTCAGCAACCATAGTCCCGCCCCTAACTCCGCCCATCCCGCCCCTA
ACTCCGCCCAGTTCCGCCCATTCTCCGCCCCATGGCTGACTAATTTTTTTTATTTATGCAGAGGCCGAGG
CCGCCTCGGCCTCTGAGCTATTCCAGAAGTAGTGAGGAGGCTTTTTTGGAGGCCTAGGCTTTTGCAAAAA
GCTCCTCGAGGAACTGAAAAACCAGAAAGTTAATTCCCTATAGTGAGTCGTATTAAATTCGTAATCATGT
CATAGCTGTTTCCTGTGTGAAATTGTTATCCGCTCACAATTCCACACAACATACGAGCCGGAAGCATAAA
GTGTAAAGCCTGGGGTGCCTAATGAGTGAGCTAACTCACATTAATTGCGTTGCGCTCACTGCCCGCTTTC
CAGTCGGGAAACCTGTCGTGCCAGCTGCATTAATGAATCGGCCAACGCGCGGGGAGAGGCGGTTTGCGTA
TTGGGCGCTCTTCCGCTTCCTCGCTCACTGACTCGCTGCGCTCGGTCGTTCGGCTGCGGCGAGCGGTATC
AGCTCACTCAAAGGCGGTAATACGGTTATCCACAGAATCAGGGGATAACGCAGGAAAGAACATGTGAGCA
AAAGGCCAGCAAAAGGCCAGGAACCGTAAAAAGGCCGCGTTGCTGGCGTTTTTCCATAGGCTCCGCCCCC
CTGACGAGCATCACAAAAATCGACGCTCAAGTCAGAGGTGGCGAAACCCGACAGGACTATAAAGATACCA
GGCGTTTCCCCCTGGAAGCTCCCTCGTGCGCTCTCCTGTTCCGACCCTGCCGCTTACCGGATACCTGTCC
GCCTTTCTCCCTTCGGGAAGCGTGGCGCTTTCTCATAGCTCACGCTGTAGGTATCTCAGTTCGGTGTAGG
TCGTTCGCTCCAAGCTGGGCTGTGTGCACGAACCCCCCGTTCAGCCCGACCGCTGCGCCTTATCCGGTAA
CTATCGTCTTGAGTCCAACCCGGTAAGACACGACTTATCGCCACTGGCAGCAGCCACTGGTAACAGGATT
AGCAGAGCGAGGTATGTAGGCGGTGCTACAGAGTTCTTGAAGTGGTGGCCTAACTACGGCTACACTAGAA
GAACAGTATTTGGTATCTGCGCTCTGCTGAAGCCAGTTACCTTCGGAAAAAGAGTTGGTAGCTCTTGATC
CGGCAAACAAACCACCGCTGGTAGCGGTGGTTTTTTTGTTTGCAAGCAGCAGATTACGCGCAGAAAAAAA
GGATCTCAAGAAGATCCTTTGATCTTTTCTACGGGGTCTGACGCTCAGTGGAACGAAAACTCACGTTAAG
GGATTTTGGTCATGAGATTATCAAAAAGGATCTTCACCTAGATCCTTTTAAATTAAAAATGAAGTTTTAA
ATCAATCTAAAGTATATATGAGTAAACTTGGTCTGACAGTTACCAATGCTTAATCAGTGAGGCACCTATC
TCAGCGATCTGTCTATTTCGTTCATCCATAGTTGCCTGACTCCCCGTCGTGTAGATAACTACGATACGGG
AGGGCTTACCATCTGGCCCCAGTGCTGCAATGATACCGCGAGACCCACGCTCACCGGCTCCAGATTTATC
AGCAATAAACCAGCCAGCCGGAAGGGCCGAGCGCAGAAGTGGTCCTGCAACTTTATCCGCCTCCATCCAG
TCTATTAATTGTTGCCGGGAAGCTAGAGTAAGTAGTTCGCCAGTTAATAGTTTGCGCAACGTTGTTGCCA
TTGCTACAGGCATCGTGGTGTCACGCTCGTCGTTTGGTATGGCTTCATTCAGCTCCGGTTCCCAACGATC
AAGGCGAGTTACATGATCCCCCATGTTGTGCAAAAAAGCGGTTAGCTCCTTCGGTCCTCCGATCGTTGTC
AGAAGTAAGTTGGCCGCAGTGTTATCACTCATGGTTATGGCAGCACTGCATAATTCTCTTACTGTCATGC
CATCCGTAAGATGCTTTTCTGTGACTGGTGAGTACTCAACCAAGTCATTCTGAGAATAGTGTATGCGGCG
ACCGAGTTGCTCTTGCCCGGCGTCAATACGGGATAATACCGCGCCACATAGCAGAACTTTAAAAGTGCTC
ATCATTGGAAAACGTTCTTCGGGGCGAAAACTCTCAAGGATCTTACCGCTGTTGAGATCCAGTTCGATGT
AACCCACTCGTGCACCCAACTGATCTTCAGCATCTTTTACTTTCACCAGCGTTTCTGGGTGAGCAAAAAC
AGGAAGGCAAAATGCCGCAAAAAAGGGAATAAGGGCGACACGGAAATGTTGAATACTCATACTCTTCCTT
TTTCAATATTATTGAAGCATTTATCAGGGTTATTGTCTCATGAGCGGATACATATTTGAATGTATTTAGA
AAAATAAACAAATAGGGGTTCCGCGCACATTTCCCCGAAAAGTGCCACCTG
[124 nt withheld, positions 5862-5985]
C
[91 nt withheld, positions 5987-6077]
A
[49 nt withheld, positions 6079-6127]
CCTTTGACGTTGGAGTCCACGTTCTTT
[37 nt withheld, positions 6155-6191]
ACCCTATCTCGGTCTATTCTTTTGATTTATAAGGGATTTTGCCGATTTCGGCCTATTGGTTAAAAAATGA
GCTGATTTAACAAAAATTTAACGCGAATTTTAACAAAATATTAACGCTTACAATTTCCATTCGCCATTCA
GGCTGCGCAACTGTTGGGAAGGGCGATCGGTGCGGGCCTCTTCGCTATTACGCCAGCTGGCGAAAGGGGG
ATGTGCTGCAAGGCGATTAAGTTGGGTAACGCCAGGGTTTTCCCAGTCACGACGTTGTAAAACGACGGCC
AGTGCCAAGCTGATCTATACATTGAATCAATATTGGCAATTAGCCATATTAGTCATTGGTTATATAGCAT
AAATCAATATTGGCTATTGGCCATTGCATACGTTGTATCTATATCATAATATGTACATTTATATTGGCTC
ATGTCCAATATGACCGCCATGTT
Features (pLannotate 1.2.2; 17 found; start..end, strand, type, name):
      1..380     +  enhancer       CMV enhancer: human cytomegalovirus immediate early enhancer
    382..581     +  promoter       CMV promoter: human cytomegalovirus (CMV) immediate early promoter
    636..659     -  misc_feature   MCS (fragment): pUC18/19 multiple cloning site
    666..692     +  CDS            3xMyc (fragment): 3 tandem Myc epitope tags
    705..2339    +  CDS            PAK1: PAK1_HUMAN - Experimental evidence at protein level: Swiss-Prot protein existence level 1. Protein kinase involved in intracellular signaling pathways downstream of integrins and receptor-type kinases that plays an important role in cytoskeleton dynamics, in cell adhesion, migration, proliferation, apoptosis, mitosis, and in vesicle-mediated transport processes (PubMed:11896197, PubMed:30290153). Can directly phosphorylate BAD and protects cells against apoptosis. Activated by interaction with CDC42 and RAC1. Functions as GTPase effector that links the Rho-related GTPases CDC42 and RAC1 to the
   2660..3280    +  polyA_signal   hGH poly(A) signal: human growth hormone polyadenylation signal
   3309..3638    +  promoter       SV40 promoter: SV40 enhancer and early promoter
   3677..3695    -  promoter       T7 promoter: promoter for bacteriophage T7 RNA polymerase
   3733..3749    -  protein_bind   lac operator: The lac repressor binds to the lac operator to inhibit transcription in E. coli. This inhibition can be relieved by adding lactose or isopropyl-β-D-thiogalactopyranoside (IPTG). lac repressor encoded by lacI
   3757..3787    -  promoter       lac promoter: promoter for the E. coli lac operon
   3802..3823    -  protein_bind   CAP binding site: CAP binding activates transcription in the presence of cAMP. E. coli catabolite activator protein
   3836..3928    -  CDS            lacI (fragment): lac repressor; lacI; The lac repressor binds to the lac operator to inhibit transcription in E. coli. This inhibition can be relieved by adding lactose or isopropyl-β-D-thiogalactopyranoside (IPTG).
   4111..4699    -  rep_origin     ori: high-copy-number ColE1/pMB1/pBR322/pUC origin of replication
   4870..5730    -  CDS            AmpR: β-lactamase; bla; confers resistance to ampicillin, carbenicillin, and related antibiotics
   5731..5835    -  promoter       AmpR promoter: bla
   5862..6290    +  rep_origin     f1 ori (sequence partly withheld): f1 bacteriophage origin of replication; arrow indicates direction of (+) strand synthesis
   6321..6475    -  CDS            lacZα (fragment): LacZα fragment of β-galactosidase; lacZ fragment
