[The description below was written by a language model from this plasmid's Addgene catalogue record and pLannotate feature annotations shown in this document.]
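Description:
pCMV6M-Pak1 L107F is a mammalian expression plasmid built on the pCMV6 backbone that carries human PAK1 (p21-activated kinase 1) with an N-terminal Myc epitope tag. The sequenced record is about 6.6 kb. In it, the human cytomegalovirus immediate-early enhancer and promoter drive a short Myc tag sequence (annotated as a fragment of a 3xMyc element, consistent with a single epitope), followed by the PAK1 open reading frame. The transcript is terminated by the human growth hormone polyadenylation signal. The insert was cloned between SalI and EcoRI sites, both of which are retained.

The L107F substitution is recorded as making the kinase constitutively active, so it no longer needs the Rac1/Cdc42 binding that normally activates PAK1. The depositor also notes an L516I change that has been in this clone since its origin, and a possible G401S change. Neither is thought to affect function.

Downstream of the expression cassette lies an SV40 enhancer/early promoter, which has no annotated coding sequence behind it. The record therefore shows no mammalian selection marker, which fits use by transient transfection. Remnants of a pUC-type cloning region (T7 promoter, lac promoter/operator, and lacI and lacZα fragments) are also present.

In E. coli the plasmid is maintained through a ColE1/pUC-type origin and selected with ampicillin via β-lactamase, and an f1 origin is also present. Although the origin is annotated as a high-copy type, the catalogue lists the plasmid as low copy and notes that it grows unusually slowly. The associated publication concerns Pak linking Rac/Cdc42 signalling to merlin, so the construct suits studies of activated Pak1 signalling in mammalian cells, with detection through the Myc tag.
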