Addgene plasmid #12212: pCMV6M-Pak1 L107F
Depositing lab: Jonathan Chernoff. Depositing organization: Institute for Cancer Research d/b/a the Research Institute of Fox Chase Cancer Center. Publication: p21-activated kinase links Rac/Cdc42 signaling to merlin. Xiao GH, Beeser A, Chernoff J, Testa JR. J Biol Chem. 2002 Jan 11. 277(2):883-6. 10.1074/jbc.C100553200 PubMed 11719502.
Backbone
  Vector backbone: pCMV6
  Backbone size w/o insert (bp): 4900
  Vector type: Mammalian Expression
Growth in bacteria
  Bacterial resistance: Ampicillin, 100 μg/mL
  Growth temperature: 37°C
  Growth strain: DH5alpha
  Growth instructions: Please grow for at least 20 hours
  Copy number: Low Copy
Gene/Insert
  Gene/Insert name: Pak1
  Species: H. sapiens (human)
  Insert size (bp): 2000
  Mutation: Constitutively active Pak1: L107F
  Entrez Gene: PAK1 (a.k.a. IDDMSSD, PAKalpha, alpha-PAK, p65-PAK)
  Tag / fusion protein: Myc (N terminal on insert)
  Cloning method: Restriction Enzyme; 5′ cloning site SalI (not destroyed); 3′ cloning site EcoRI (not destroyed)
  Sequencing primers: 5′ TCGTTTAGTGAACCGTCAG; 3′ GGAACTTCCAAGGCCAGGA
Terms and licenses: Academic/Nonprofit Terms; Industry Terms: Not Available to Industry
Depositor comments: Addgene has found that this plasmid is extremely slow growing. We recommend keeping plates and liquid cultures growing for at least 20 hours. Overnight will not be sufficient. There is also an additional mutation in this plasmid - L516I. The L516I mutation, or SNP, has been present from the very beginning (~1995). The crystal structure of Pak1 uses this clone, so it is present there too. The depositor does not think it affects function in any way. Pak1 may contain a G401S mutation. Depositor states that this mutation should not affect plasmid function.
How to cite: pCMV6M-Pak1 L107F was a gift from Jonathan Chernoff (Addgene plasmid # 12212 ; http://n2t.net/addgene:12212 ; RRID:Addgene_12212)
