>Addgene plasmid #12212 | pCMV6M-Pak1 L107F | addgene partial sequence | sequence record 18842 | 12212 with hGHpA-R
TTCCACTTGCCCTTGCTCCATACCACCCCCCTCCACCCCATAATATTATAGAAGGACACCTAGTCAGACA
AAATGATGCAACTTAATTTTATTAGGACAAGGCTGGTGGGCACTGGAGTGGCAACTTCCAGGGCCAGGAG
AGGCACTGGGGAGGGGTCACAGGGATGCCACGGAATTCCTCGAGGCCACGAAGGCCCGGAAGACTAGAAA
CATTTATTTATATAAACCCTTAATCATAAACCACCCTCATATCCATGAATTGGGAGGAAATTCCTTATTT
AGAAATGGCCATCATCTGATTAGTCATTCAGTTGCAGTTCTCTTCAATGCTGGACACACGGTTTCCAAGG
ATCAAAGTCTTGAGGAGTGCTAGATCAGGAAATGGGAGAAGCAAGGCAAGGAGAAGAGGGCATCAGGAGT
TGGAATTTCTGAAATGTGCATTTATCTCACAGAAGGCTTGGCACAATGAGGCTGGGGTGAGTGTGGTTTT
AGTGATTGTTCTTTGTTGCCTCCTTAGCTGCAGCAATCAGTGGAGTGAGGCTGGAGAGGGGCTTGGCAAT
CTTCAGGAATTGATGCTGTATCAGCTCTTTAGCTGAACCTCTCTTCTCCACATCCATCTCGAGACAGCGG
TTCAGAAAGTCCCGGAAGATAGCTGACAGCTTCTCTGGGTTCTGAAGTTCTGGGGTCCCATTGGTGGCAA
TGAGGTACAAGGCTCTCAGAGGGTTTTCATTGAGGTATGGAGGCTCCCCTTCAATCATTTCGATGGCCAT
GATGCCCAGGGACCAGATGTCAACCTTGGGCCCATAGGCCTTTCGTGTCACAACCTCTGGTGCCATCCAG
TATGGGGTTCCTACCATGGTGCTCCGTTTGCTCTGCTCTGGGGTTATCTGTGCACAGAATCCAAAGTCAG
TTAGCTTGACA
