>Addgene plasmid #12212 | pCMV6M-Pak1 L107F | addgene partial sequence | sequence record 133705 | CMV-F 5'-CGCAAATGGGCGGTAGGCGTG-3'
GTGAACCGTCAGAATTAATTCAGATCTGCTAGCACGCGTATCGATAAGCTTGCATGCCTGCAGGTCGACA
TGGAACAGAAACTCATCTCTGAAGAGGATCTGTCTAGAGGATCCATGTCAAATAACGGCCTAGACATTCA
AGACAAACCCCCAGCCCCTCCGATGAGAAATACCAGCACTATGATTGGAGCCGGCAGCAAAGATGCTGGA
ACCCTAAACCATGGTTCTAAACCTCTGCCTCCAAACCCAGAGGAGAAGAAAAAGAAGGACCGATTTTACC
GATCCATTTTACCTGGAGATAAAACAAATAAAAAGAAAGAGAAAGAGCGGCCAGAGATTTCTCTCCCTTC
AGATTTTGAACACACAATTCATGTCGGTTTTGATGCTGTCACAGGGGAGTTTACGGGAATGCCAGAGCAG
TGGGCACGCTTGTTTCAGACATCAAATATCACTAAGTCGGAGCAGAAGAAAAACCCGCAGGCTGTTCTGG
ATGTGTTGGAGTTTTACAACTCGAAGAAGACATCCAACAGCCAGAAATACATGAGCTTTACAGATAAGTC
AGCTGAGGATTACAATTCTTCTAATGCCTTGAATGTGAAGGCTGTGTCTGAGACTCCTGCAGTGCCACCA
GTTTCAGAAGATGAGGATGATGATGATGATGATGCTACCCCACCACCAGTGATTGCTCCACGCCCAGAGC
ACACAAAATCTGTATACACACGGTCTGTGATTGAACCACTTCCTGTCACTCCAACTCGGGACGTGGCTAC
ATCTCCCATTTCACCTACTGAAAATAACACCACTCCACCAGATGCTTTGACCCGGAATACTGAGAAGCAG
AAGAAGAAGCCTAAAATGTCTGATGAGGAGATCTTGGAGAAATTACGAAG
