>Addgene plasmid #12212 | pCMV6M-Pak1 L107F | addgene partial sequence | sequence record 135069 | hPak1-F 5'-CGTGGCTACATCTCCCATTT-3'
CCCGGAATACTGAGAAGCAGAAGAAGAAGCCTAAAATGTCTGATGAGGAGATCTTGGAGAAATTACGAAG
CATAGTGAGTGTGGGCGATCCTAAGAAGAAATATACACGGTTTGAGAAGATTGGACAAGGTGCTTCAGGC
ACCGTGTACACAGCAATGGATGTGGCCACAGGACAGGAGGTGGCCATTAAGCAGATGAATCTTCAGCAGC
AGCCCAAGAAAGAGCTGATTATTAATGAGATCCTGGTCATGAGGGAAAACAAGAACCCAAACATTGTGAA
TTACTTGGACAGTTACCTCGTGGGAGATGAGCTGTGGGTTGTTATGGAATACTTGGCTGGAGGCTCCTTG
ACAGATGTGGTGACAGAAACTTGCATGGATGAAGGCCAAATTGCAGCTGTGTGCCGTGAGTGTCTGCAGG
CTCTGGAGTTCTTGCATTCGAACCAGGTCATTCACAGAGACATCAAGAGTGACAATATTCTGTTGGGAAT
GGATAGCTCTGTCAAGCTAACTGACTTTGGATTCTGTGCACAGATAACCCCAGAGCAGAGCAAACGGAGC
ACCATGGTAGGAACCCCATACTGGATGGCACCAGAGGTTGTGACACGAAAGGCCTATGGGCCCAAGGTTG
ACATCTGGTCCCTGGGCATCATGGCCATCGAAATGATTGAAGGGGAGCCTCCATACCTCAATGAAAACCC
TCTGAGAGCCTTGTACCTCATTGCCACCAATGGGACCCCAGAACTTCAGAACCCAGAGAAGCTGTCAGCT
ATCTTCCGGGACTTTCTGAACCGCTGTCTCGAGATGGATGTGGAGAAGAGAGGTTCAGCTAAAGAGCTGA
TACAGCATC
